Addgene plasmid #91409: pHH0103_DBNL-1/1
Purpose: Protein expression and purification of human SH3 domain construct DBNL-1/1
Depositing lab: Sachdev Sidhu. Depositing organization: University of Toronto. Publication: Comprehensive Analysis of the Human SH3 Domain Family Reveals a Wide Variety of Non-canonical Specificities. Teyra J, Huang H, Jain S, Guan X, Dong A, Liu Y, Tempel W, Min J, Tong Y, Kim PM, Bader GD, Sidhu SS. Structure. 2017 Oct 3;25(10):1598-1610.e3. doi: 10.1016/j.str.2017.07.017. Epub 2017 Sep 7. PubMed 28890361.
Backbone
  Vector backbone: pHH0103
  Vector type: Bacterial Expression
Growth in bacteria
  Bacterial resistance: Ampicillin, 100 μg/mL
  Growth temperature: 37°C
  Growth strain: DH5alpha
  Copy number: Low Copy
Gene/Insert
  Gene/Insert name: DBNL-1/1
  Species: H. sapiens (human)
  Insert size (bp): 224
  Entrez Gene: DBNL (a.k.a. ABP1, HIP-55, HIP55, SH3P7)
  Cloning method: Restriction Enzyme; 5′ cloning site Sfi1 (unknown if destroyed); 3′ cloning site Not1 (unknown if destroyed)
Terms and licenses: Academic/Nonprofit Terms; Industry Terms: Not Available to Industry
How to cite: pHH0103_DBNL-1/1 was a gift from Sachdev Sidhu (Addgene plasmid # 91409 ; http://n2t.net/addgene:91409 ; RRID:Addgene_91409)
