[The description below was written by a language model from this plasmid's Addgene catalogue record and pLannotate feature annotations shown in this document.]
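Description:
pHH0103_DBNL-1/1 is a 6.9 kb bacterial expression plasmid built on the pHH0103 backbone for producing and purifying an SH3 domain from human DBNL (also known as ABP1, HIP-55 or SH3P7). The "1/1" suffix presumably marks this as the only SH3 domain of the protein, though the record does not explain the naming. The 224 bp insert was cloned between SfiI and NotI sites. It lies directly downstream of a 6xHis tag and the Schistosoma japonicum glutathione S-transferase coding sequence, so the domain appears to be made as an N-terminally His-GST-tagged fusion suited to affinity purification on either tag. The automated annotation matched the insert to mouse Dbnl, which most likely reflects sequence conservation, since the catalogue lists the species as human.

Expression is driven by the strong hybrid tac promoter with an adjacent lac operator. The plasmid also carries lacI under the lacIq promoter, which supplies enough repressor to keep the cassette off until it is induced with IPTG. A bacteriophage fd terminator follows the fusion. Beyond it are fragments of M13 gene III, which suggest the backbone derives from a phage-display phagemid; their position after the terminator implies they are not part of the expressed product. The plasmid replicates from a ColE1/pBR322-type origin with the bom region. Only fragments of rop are annotated, interrupted by an f1 origin that could allow single-stranded DNA production with helper phage, and the catalogue lists the plasmid as low copy. Selection is by ampicillin through the bla gene and its own promoter, while the tetracycline resistance gene and its promoter survive only as fragments. The construct belongs to a collection used to analyse the binding specificities of the human SH3 domain family.
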