Features (pLannotate 1.2.2; 21 found; start..end, strand, type, name):
     37..114     +  promoter       lacIq promoter: lacI (mutant); In the lacIq allele, a single base change in the promoter boosts expression of the lacI gene about 10-fold.
    115..1197    +  CDS            lacI: lac repressor; lacI; The lac repressor binds to the lac operator to inhibit transcription in E. coli. This inhibition can be relieved by adding lactose or isopropyl-β-D-thiogalactopyranoside (IPTG).
   1210..1231    +  protein_bind   CAP binding site: CAP binding activates transcription in the presence of cAMP. E. coli catabolite activator protein
   1250..1267    +  promoter       tet promoter (fragment): E. coli promoter for tetracycline efflux protein gene
   1440..1468    +  promoter       tac promoter: strong E. coli promoter; hybrid between the trp and lac UV5 promoters
   1476..1492    +  protein_bind   lac operator: The lac repressor binds to the lac operator to inhibit transcription in E. coli. This inhibition can be relieved by adding lactose or isopropyl-β-D-thiogalactopyranoside (IPTG). lac repressor encoded by lacI
   1577..1594    +  CDS            6xHis: 6xHis affinity tag
   1610..2263    +  CDS            GST26_SCHJA: Experimental evidence at protein level: Swiss-Prot protein existence level 1. GST isoenzymes appear to play a central role in the parasite detoxification system. Other functions are also suspected including a role in increasing the solubility of haematin in the parasite gut. From Schistosoma japonicum (Blood fluke).
   2255..2533    +  CDS            Dbnl (fragment): DBNL_MOUSE - Also known as Abp1 From Mus musculus (Mouse).
   2549..2596    +  terminator     fd terminator (sequence withheld): central terminator from bacteriophage fd (Otsuka and Kunisawa, 1982)
   2601..2813    +  CDS            M13 gene III (fragment) (sequence partly withheld): pIII; III; minor coat protein
   2828..3298    +  CDS            M13 gene III (fragment) (sequence partly withheld): pIII; III; minor coat protein
   3320..3390    +  CDS            TcR (fragment): tetracycline efflux protein; tet; confers resistance to tetracycline
   3632..4012    -  CDS            YPB1_ECOLX: Protein predicted: Swiss-Prot protein existence level 4. From Escherichia coli.
   4029..4180    +  CDS            rop (fragment): Rop protein, which maintains plasmids at low copy number; rop
   4216..4644    -  rep_origin     f1 ori (sequence partly withheld): f1 bacteriophage origin of replication; arrow indicates direction of (+) strand synthesis
   4653..4692    +  CDS            rop (fragment): Rop protein, which maintains plasmids at low copy number; rop
   4794..4934    +  misc_feature   bom: basis of mobility region from pBR322
   5120..5707    -  rep_origin     ori: high-copy-number ColE1/pMB1/pBR322/pUC origin of replication
   5881..6738    -  CDS            bla: BLAT_ECOLX - Experimental evidence at protein level: Swiss-Prot protein existence level 1. TEM-type are the most prevalent beta-lactamases in enterobacteria; they hydrolyze the beta-lactam bond in susceptible beta-lactam antibiotics, thus conferring resistance to penicillins and cephalosporins. TEM-3 and TEM-4 are capable of hydrolyzing cefotaxime and ceftazidime. TEM-5 is capable of hydrolyzing ceftazidime. TEM-6 is capable of hydrolyzing ceftazidime and aztreonam. TEM-8/CAZ-2, TEM- 16/CAZ-7 and TEM-24/CAZ-6 are markedly active against ceftazidime. IRT- 4 shows resistance to beta-lactamase in
   6739..6843    -  promoter       AmpR promoter: bla
>Addgene plasmid #91409 | pHH0103_DBNL-1/1 | addgene full sequence | sequence record 192271 | Addgene NGS Result
GCGTATCACGAGGCCCTTTCGTCTTCAAGAATTCCCGACACCATCGAATGGTGCAAAACCTTTCGCGGTA
TGGCATGATAGCGCCCGGAAGAGAGTCAATTCAGGGTGGTGAATGTGAAACCAGTAACGTTATACGATGT
CGCAGAGTATGCCGGTGTCTCTTATCAGACCGTTTCCCGCGTGGTGAACCAGGCCAGCCACGTTTCTGCG
AAAACGCGGGAAAAAGTGGAAGCGGCGATGGCGGAGCTGAATTACATTCCCAACCGCGTGGCACAACAAC
TGGCGGGCAAACAGTCGTTGCTGATTGGCGTTGCCACCTCCAGTCTGGCCCTGCACGCGCCGTCGCAAAT
TGTCGCGGCGATTAAATCTCGCGCCGATCAACTGGGTGCCAGCGTGGTGGTGTCGATGGTAGAACGAAGC
GGCGTCGAAGCCTGTAAAGCGGCGGTGCACAATCTTCTCGCGCAACGCGTCAGTGGGCTGATCATTAACT
ATCCGCTGGATGACCAGGATGCCATTGCTGTGGAAGCTGCCTGCACTAATGTTCCGGCGTTATTTCTTGA
TGTCTCTGACCAGACACCCATCAACAGTATTATTTTCTCCCATGAAGACGGTACGCGACTGGGCGTGGAG
CATCTGGTCGCATTGGGTCACCAGCAAATCGCGCTGTTAGCGGGCCCATTAAGTTCTGTCTCGGCGCGTC
TGCGTCTGGCTGGCTGGCATAAATATCTCACTCGCAATCAAATTCAGCCGATAGCGGAACGGGAAGGCGA
CTGGAGTGCCATGTCCGGTTTTCAACAAACCATGCAAATGCTGAATGAGGGCATCGTTCCCACTGCGATG
CTGGTTGCCAACGATCAGATGGCGCTGGGCGCAATGCGCGCCATTACCGAGTCCGGGCTGCGCGTTGGTG
CGGATATCTCGGTAGTGGGATACGACGATACCGAAGACAGCTCATGTTATATCCCGCCGTTAACCACCAT
CAAACAGGATTTTCGCCTGCTGGGGCAAACCAGCGTGGACCGCTTGCTGCAACTCTCTCAGGGCCAGGCG
GTGAAGGGCAATCAGCTGTTGCCCGTCTCACTGGTGAAAAGAAAAACCACCCTGGCGCCCAATACGCAAA
CCGCCTCTCCCCGCGCGTTGGCCGATTCATTAATGCAGCTGGCACGACAGGTTTCCCGACTGGAAAGCGG
GCAGTGAGCGCAACGCAATTAATGTAAGTTAGCTCACTCATTAGGCACAATTCTCATGTTTGACAGCTTA
TCATCGACTGCACGGTGCACCAATGCTTCTGGCGTCAGGCAGCCATCGGAAGCTGTGGTATGGCTGTGCA
GGTCGTAAATCACTGCATAATTCGTGTCGCTCAAGGCGCACTCCCGTTCTGGATAATGTTTTTTGCGCCG
ACATCATAACGGTTCTGGCAAATATTCTGAAATGAGCTGTTGACAATTAATCATCGGCTCGTATAATGTG
TGGAATTGTGAGCGGATAACAATTTCACACAGGAAACAGCCAGTCCGTTTAGGTGTTTTCACGAGCACTT
CACCAACAAGGACCATAGATTATGAAAATCGAAGAACACCATCACCATCACCATTCCAGCGGTAAGCTTA
TGTCCCCTATACTAGGTTATTGGAAAATTAAGGGCCTTGTGCAACCCACTCGACTTCTTTTGGAATATCT
TGAAGAAAAATATGAAGAGCATTTGTATGAGCGCGATGAAGGTGATAAATGGCGAAACAAAAAGTTTGAA
TTGGGTTTGGAGTTTCCCAATCTTCCTTATTATATTGATGGTGATGTTAAATTAACACAGTCTATGGCCA
TCATACGTTATATAGCTGACAAGCACAACATGTTGGGTGGTTGTCCAAAAGAGCGTGCAGAGATTTCAAT
GCTTGAAGGAGCGGTTTTGGATATTAGATACGGTGTTTCGAGAATTGCATATAGTAAAGACTTTGAAACT
CTCAAAGTTGATTTTCTTAGCAAGCTACCTGAAATGCTGAAAATGTTCGAAGATCGTTTATGTCATAAAA
CATATTTAAATGGTGATCATGTAACCCATCCTGACTTCATGTTGTATGACGCTCTTGATGTTGTTTTATA
CATGGACCCAATGTGCCTGGATGCGTTCCCAAAATTAGTTTGTTTTAAAAAACGTATTGAAGCTATCCCA
CAAATTGATAAGTACTTGAAATCCAGCAAGTATATAGCATGGCCTTTGCAGGGCTGGCAAGCCACGTTTG
GTGGTGGCGACCATCCTCCAAAATCGGATCTGGAAGTTCTGTTCCAGGGGCCCCTGTCCAGCGGTCTGGT
TCCGCGTGGTTCCGGTACCGCGGCCCAGCCGGCCATGGCCCAGGGCGCGCTGTTGTGCGCACGTGCCCTG
TATGATTATCAAGCCGCCGATGATACCGAAATCTCCTTTGATCCGGAAAACCTGATTACCGGTATTGAAG
TTATTGATGAAGGTTGGTGGCGTGGTTATGGTCCAGATGGTCATTTTGGTATGTTCCCGGCCAACTACGT
TGAACTGATTGAAGCGGCCGCATA
[142 nt withheld, positions 2545-2686]
C
[98 nt withheld, positions 2688-2785]
AGTTTGTACTGGTGACGAAACTCAGTGTCTAGCTAGAGTGGC
[149 nt withheld, positions 2828-2976]
T
[41 nt withheld, positions 2978-3018]
T
[62 nt withheld, positions 3020-3081]
A
[35 nt withheld, positions 3083-3117]
CCTCCCTCAATCGGTTGAATGTCGCCCTTTTGTCTTTGGCGCTGGTAAACCATATGAA
[86 nt withheld, positions 3176-3261]
T
[54 nt withheld, positions 3263-3316]
CTAGCGCCGCCCTATACCTTGTCTGCCTCCCCGCGTTGCGTCGCGGTGCATGGAGCCGGGCCACCTCGAC
CTGAATGGAAGCCGGCGGCACCTCGCTAACGGATTCACCACTCCAAGAATTGGAGCCAATCAATTCTTGC
GGAGAACTGTGAATGCGCAAACCAACCCTTGGCAGAACATATCCATCGCGTCCGCCATCTCCAGCAGCCG
CACGCGGCGCATCTCGGGCAGCGTTGGGTCCTGGCCACGGGTGCGCATGATCGTGCTCCTGTCGTTGAGG
ACCCGGCTAGGCTGGCGGGGTTGCCTTACTGGTTAGCAGAATGAATCACCGATACGCGAGCGAACGTGAA
GCGACTGCTGCTGCAAAACGTCTGCGACCTGAGCAACAACATGAATGGTCTTCGGTTTCCGTGTTTCGTA
AAGTCTGGAAACGCGGAAGTCAGCGCCCTGCACCATTATGTTCCGGATCTGCATCGCAGGATGCTGCTGG
CTACCCTGTGGAACACCTACATCTGTATTAACGAAGCGCTGGCATTGACCCTGAGTGATTTTTCTCTGGT
CCCGCCGCATCCATACCGCCAGTTGTTTACCCTCACAACGTTCCAGTAACCGGGCATGTTCATCATCAGT
AACCCGTATCGTGAGCATCCTCTCTCGTTTCATCGGTATCATTACCCCCATGAACAGAAATCCCCCTTAC
ACGGAGGCATCAGTGACCAAACAGGAAAAAACCGCCCTTAACATGGCCCGCTTTATCAGAAGCCAGACAT
TAACGCTTCTGGAGAAACTCAACGAGCTGGACGCGGATGAACAGGCAGACATCTGTGAATCGCTTCACGA
CCACGCTGATGAGCTTTACCGCAGGATCCGCGAAATTGTAAGCGTTAATATTTTGTTAAAATTCGCGTTA
AATTTTTGTTAAATCAGCTCATTTTTTAACCAATAGGCCGAAATCGGCAAAATCCCTTATAAATCAAAAG
AATAGACCGAGATAGGGT
[37 nt withheld, positions 4315-4351]
AAAGAACGTGGACTCCAACGTCAAAGG
[49 nt withheld, positions 4379-4427]
T
[91 nt withheld, positions 4429-4519]
G
[124 nt withheld, positions 4521-4644]
CGCGGATCCTGCCTCGCGCGTTTCGGTGATGACGGTGAAAACCTCTGACACATGCAGCTCCCGGAGACGG
TCACAGCTTGTCTGTAAGCGGATGCCGGGAGCAGACAAGCCCGTCAGGGCGCGTCAGCGGGTGTTGGCGG
GTGTCGGGGCGCAGCCATGACCCAGTCACGTAGCGATAGCGGAGTGTATACTGGCTTAACTATGCGGCAT
CAGAGCAGATTGTACTGAGAGTGCACCATATGCGGTGTGAAATACCGCACAGATGCGTAAGGAGAAAATA
CCGCATCAGGCGCTCTTCCGCTTCCTCGCTCACTGACTCGCTGCGCTCGGTCGTTCGGCTGCGGCGAGCG
GTATCAGCTCACTCAAAGGCGGTAATACGGTTATCCACAGAATCAGGGGATAACGCAGGAAAGAACATGT
GAGCAAAAGGCCAGCAAAAGGCCAGGAACCGTAAAAAGGCCGCGTTGCTGGCGTTTTTCCATAGGCTCCG
CCCCCCTGACGAGCATCACAAAAATCGACGCTCAAGTCAGAGGTGGCGAAACCCGACAGGACTATAAAGA
TACCAGGGTTTCCCCCTGGAAGCTCCCTCGTGCGCTCTCCTGTTCCGACCCTGCCGCTTACCGGATACCT
GTCCGCCTTTCTCCCTTCGGGAAGCGTGGCGCTTTCTCATAGCTCACGCTGTAGGTATCTCAGTTCGGTG
TAGGTCGTTCGCTCCAAGCTGGGCTGTGTGCACGAACCCCCCGTTCAGCCCGACCGCTGCGCCTTATCCG
GTAACTATCGTCTTGAGTCCAACCCGGTAAGACACGACTTATCGCCACTGGCAGCAGCCACTGGTAACAG
GATTAGCAGAGCGAGGTATGTAGGCGGTGCTACAGAGTTCTTGAAGTGGTGGCCTAACTACGGCTACACT
AGAAGGACAGTATTTGGTATCTGCGCTCTGCTGAAGCCAGTTACCTTCGGAAAAAGAGTTGGTAGCTCTT
GATCCGGCAAACAAACCACCGCTGGTAGCGGTGGTTTTTTTGTTTGCAAGCAGCAGATTACGCGCAGAAA
AAAAGGATCTCAAGAAGATCCTTTGATCTTTTCTACGGGGTCTGACGCTCAGTGGAACGAAAACTCACGT
TAAGGGATTTTGGTCATGAGATTATCAAAAAGGATCTTCACCTAGATCCTTTTAAATTAAAAATGAAGTT
TTAAATCAATCTAAAGTATATATGAGTAAACTTGGTCTGACAGTTACCAATGCTTAATCAGTGAGGCACC
TATCTCAGCGATCTGTCTATTTCGTTCATCCATAGTTGCCTGACTCCCCGTCGTGTAGATAACTACGATA
CGGGAGGGCTTACCATCTGGCCCCAGTGCTGCAATGATACCGCGAGACCCACGCTCACCGGCTCCAGATT
TATCAGCAATAAACCAGCCAGCCGGAAGGGCCGAGCGCAGAAGTGGTCCTGCAACTTTATCCGCCTCCAT
CCAGTCTATTAATTGTTGCCGGGAAGCTAGAGTAAGTAGTTCGCCAGTTAATAGTTTGCGCAACGTTGTT
GCCATTGCTGCAGGCATCGTGGTGTCACGCTCGTCGTTTGGTATGGCTTCATTCAGCTCCGGTTCCCAAC
GATCAAGGCGAGTTACATGATCCCCCATATTGTGCAAAAAAGCGGTTAGCTCCTTCGGTCCTCCGATCGT
TGTCAGAAGTAAGTTGGCCGCAGTGTTATCACTCATGGTTATGGCAGCACTGCATAATTCTCTTACTGTC
ATGCCATCCGTAAGATGCTTTTCTGTGACTGGTGAGTACTCAACCAAGTCATTCTGAGAATAGTGTATGC
GGCGACCGAGTTGCTCTTGCCCGGCGTCAACACGGGATAATACCGCGCCACATAGCAGAACTTTAAAAGT
GCTCATCATTGGAAAACGTTCTTCGGGGCGAAAACTCTCAAGGATCTTACCGCTGTTGAGATCCAGTTCG
ATGTAACCCACTCGTGCACCCAACTGATCTTCAGCATCTTTTACTTTCACCAGCGTTTCTGGGTGAGCAA
AAACAGGAAGGCAAAATGCCGCAAAAAAGGGAATAAGGGCGACACGGAAATGTTGAATACTCATACTCTT
CCTTTTTCAATATTATTGAAGCATTTATCAGGGTTATTGTCTCATGAGCGGATACATATTTGAATGTATT
TAGAAAAATAAACAAATAGGGGTTCCGCGCACATTTCCCCGAAAAGTGCCACCTGACGTCTAAGAAACCA
TTATTATCATGACATTAACCTATAAAAATAG
