>Addgene plasmid #91409 | pHH0103_DBNL-1/1 | depositor partial sequence | sequence record 175897 | insert sequence
GGTACCGAATTCGGATCCGCGCGCTGTTGTGCGCACGTGCCCTGTATGATTATCAAGCCGCCGATGATAC
CGAAATCTCCTTTGATCCGGAAAACCTGATTACCGGTATTGAAGTTATTGATGAAGGTTGGTGGCGTGGT
TATGGTCCAGATGGTCATTTTGGTATGTTCCCGGCCAACTACGTTGAACTGATTGAAGCGGCCGCTAGCT
AAGTCGACGAGCTC
